Addgene plasmid #173273: RVD-AT2
Purpose: One-step assembly of custom RVD arrays to construct DdCBE, TALE, etc.
Depositing lab: Bin Shen. Depositing organization: Nanjing Medical University. Publication: Precision modeling of mitochondrial diseases in zebrafish via DdCBE-mediated mtDNA base editing. Guo J, Zhang X, Chen X, Sun H, Dai Y, Wang J, Qian X, Tan L, Lou X, Shen B. Cell Discov. 2021 Sep 3;7(1):78. doi: 10.1038/s41421-021-00307-9. PubMed 34480028.
Backbone
  Vector backbone: TetR T vector
  Vector type: Unspecified
Growth in bacteria
  Bacterial resistance: Tetracycline, 10 μg/mL
  Growth temperature: 37°C
  Growth strain: DH5alpha
  Copy number: High Copy
Gene/Insert
  Gene/Insert name: NI-NG dimer RVD at Position2
  Species: Synthetic
  Mutation: no
  Cloning method: Restriction Enzyme; 5′ cloning site Unknown (unknown if destroyed)
Terms and licenses: Academic/Nonprofit Terms; Industry Terms: Not Available to Industry
Depositor comments: RVD is inserted into TA site of TetR T vector
How to cite: RVD-AT2 was a gift from Bin Shen (Addgene plasmid # 173273 ; http://n2t.net/addgene:173273 ; RRID:Addgene_173273)
