[The description below was written by a language model from this plasmid's Addgene catalogue record and pLannotate feature annotations shown in this document.]
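Description:
RVD-AT2 is a small (about 2.6 kb) bacterial module plasmid from a library used for one-step assembly of custom TALE repeat arrays, such as those needed to build DdCBE mitochondrial base editors or other TALE-based proteins. It is built on a "TetR T vector" backbone, a TA-cloning vector. According to the depositor, the insert was placed into the TA site. The plasmid is propagated in E. coli from a high-copy ColE1/pUC-type origin. Selection is with tetracycline, through a tetracycline efflux gene (TcR) driven by its native tet promoter. The annotation also picks up a T7 promoter, a short kanamycin-resistance gene fragment and a short RSF origin fragment. The last two appear to be non-functional remnants of vector construction rather than working elements.

The payload is a synthetic dimer of two TALE repeats carrying the repeat-variable diresidues NI and NG, which in the standard TALE code recognise A and T respectively, hence "AT" in the name. The "2" marks the module as designed for position 2 of the ordered array. The automated feature table does not annotate the repeat dimer itself, so its exact location and flanking sequences cannot be read from the record. The enzyme sites used to release or join the module are also not stated, as the cloning sites are listed as unknown. The plasmid has no annotated elements for expressing the repeats in a target organism. It serves purely as a donor of a pre-made, position-specific dimer, to be combined with the other positional modules and a recipient vector to produce a complete DNA-binding array. The associated work applied such arrays to DdCBE-mediated editing of mitochondrial DNA to model mitochondrial diseases in zebrafish.
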