Features (pLannotate 1.2.2; 6 found; start..end, strand, type, name):
    394..412     +  promoter       T7 promoter: promoter for bacteriophage T7 RNA polymerase
    415..489     -  CDS            KanR (fragment): aminoglycoside phosphotransferase; aphA-3; confers resistance to kanamycin
    587..1777    -  CDS            TcR: tetracycline efflux protein; tet; confers resistance to tetracycline
   1825..1853    -  promoter       tet promoter: E. coli promoter for tetracycline efflux protein gene
   1869..1908    +  rep_origin     RSF ori (fragment): Plasmids containing the RSF 1030 origin of replication can be propagated in E. coli cells that contain additional plasmids with compatible origins.
   1980..2568    -  rep_origin     ori: high-copy-number ColE1/pMB1/pBR322/pUC origin of replication
>Addgene plasmid #173273 | RVD-AT2 | addgene full sequence | sequence record 353589 | Addgene NGS Result
CAGTGGAACGACGCGTAACTCACGTTAAGGGATTTTGGTCATGGGTGGCTCGACCAGATATGGTCTCGCA
GGTTGTAGCGATTGCTAGTAATATTGGTGGCAAACAGGCTCTTGAGACGGTTCAGCGCCTCCTTCCAGTT
CTCTGTCAAGCCCACGGACTCACCCCAGATCAAGTTGTAGCGATTGCTAGTAATGGGGGTGGCAAACAGG
CTCTTGAGACTGTTCAGCGCCTTCTACCAGTTCTCTGTCAAGCCCACGGCCTGACGCCCGAGCAAGTGGT
TGAGACCAGCTTTGGTCTAGAGGAGGCATGATGATATATTTTTATCTTGTGCAATGTAACATCAGAGATT
TTGAGACACGGGCCAGAGCTGCCAGGAAACAGCTATGACCATGTAATACGACTCACTATAGGGGATATTT
TATTTTCTCCCAATCAGGCTTGATCCCCAGTAAGTCAAAAAATAGCTCGACATACTGTTCTTCCCCGATC
AAGGGTTGGTTTGCGCATTCACAGTTCTCCGCAAGAATTGATTGGCTCCAATTCTTGGAGTGGTGAATCC
GTTAGCGAGGTGCCGCCGGCTTCCATTCAGGTCGAGGTGGCCCGGCTCCATGCACCGCGACGCAACGCGG
GGAGGCAGACAAGGTATAGGGCGGCGCCTACAATCCATGCCAACCCGTTCCATGTGCTCGCCGAGGCGGC
ATAAATCGCCGTGACGATCAGCGGTCCAATGATCGAAGTTAGGCTGGTAAGAGCCGCGAGCGATCCTTGA
AGCTGTCCCTGATGGTCGTCATCTACCTGCCTGGACAGCATGGCCTGCAACGCGGGCATCCCGATGCCGC
CGGAAGCGAGAAGAATCATAATGGGGAAGGCCATCCAGCCTCGCGTCGCGAACGCCAGCAAGACGTAGCC
CAGCGCGTCGGCCGCCATGCCGGCGATAATGGCCTGCTTCTCGCCGAAACGTTTGGTGGCGGGACCAGTG
ACGAAGGCTTGAGCGAGGGCGTGCAAGATTCCGAATACCGCAAGCGACAGGCCGATCATCGTCGCGCTCC
AGCGAAAGCGGTCCTCGCCGAAAATGACCCAGAGCGCTGCCGGCACCTGTCCTACGAGTTGCATGATAAA
GAAGACAGTCATAAGTGCGGCGACGATAGTCATGCCCCGCGCCCACCGGAAGGAGCTGACTGGGTTGAAG
GCTCTCAAGGGCATGGGTCGGCGCTCTCCCTTATGCGACTCCTGCATTAGGAAGCAGCCCAGTAGTAGGT
TGAGGCCGTTGAGCACCGCCGCCGCAAGGAATGGTGCATGTAAGGAGATGGCGCCCAACAGTCCCCCGGC
CACGGGGCCTGCCACCATACCCACGCCGAAACAAGCGCTCATGAGCCCGAAGTGGCGAGCCCGATCTTCC
CCATCGGTGATGTCGGCGATATAGGCGCCAGCAACCGCACCTGTGGCGCCGGTGATGCCGGCCACGATGC
GTCCGGCGTAGAGAATCCACAGGACGGGTGTGGTCGCCATGATCGCGTAGTCGATAGTGGCTCCAAGTAG
CGAAGCGAGCAGGACTGGGCGGCGGCCAAAGCGGTCGGACAGTGCTCCGAGAACGGGTGCGCATAGAAAT
TGCATCAACGCATATAGCGCTAGCAGCACGCCATAGTGACTGGCGATGCTGTCGGAATGGACGATATCCC
GCAAGAGGCCCGGCAGTACCGGCATAACCAAGCCTATGCCTACAGCATCCAGGGTGACGGTGCCGAGGAT
GACGATGAGCGCATTGTTAGATTTCATACACGGTGCCTGACTGCGTTAGCAATTTAACTGTGATAAACTA
CCGCATTAAAGCTAATCGATGATAAGCTGTCAAACATGAGAATTAATTCATGTTCTTTCCTGCGTTATCC
CCTGATTCTGTGGATAACGCAGGAAAGAACATGTGAGCAAAAGGCCAGCAAAAGGCCAGGAACCGTAAAA
AGGCCGCGTTGCTGGCGTTTTTCCATAGGCTCCGCCCCCCTGACGAGCATCACAAAAATCGACGCTCAAG
TCAGAGGTGGCGAAACCCGACAGGACTATAAAGATACCAGGCGTTTCCCCCTGGAAGCTCCCTCGTGCGC
TCTCCTGTTCCGACCCTGCCGCTTACCGGATACCTGTCCGCCTTTCTCCCTTCGGGAAGCGTGGCGCTTT
CTCATAGCTCACGCTGTAGGTATCTCAGTTCGGTGTAGGTCGTTCGCTCCAAGCTGGGCTGTGTGCACGA
ACCCCCCGTTCAGCCCGACCGCTGCGCCTTATCCGGTAACTATCGTCTTGAGTCCAACCCGGTAAGACAC
GACTTATCGCCACTGGCAGCAGCCACTGGTAACAGGATTAGCAGAGCGAGGTATGTAGGCGGTGCTACAG
AGTTCTTGAAGTGGTGGCCTAACTACGGCTACACTAGAAGAACAGTATTTGGTATCTGCGCTCTGCTGAA
GCCAGTTACCTTCGGAAAAAGAGTTGGTAGCTCTTGATCCGGCAAACAAACCACCGCTGGTAGCGGTGGT
TTTTTTGTTTGCAAGCAGCAGATTACGCGCAGAAAAAAAGGATCTCAAGAAGATCCTTTGATCTTTTCTA
CGGGGTCTGACGCT
