>Addgene plasmid #173273 | RVD-AT2 | depositor partial sequence | sequence record 336228 | RVD flanked by two Bsa I sites
GGTCTCGCAGGTTGTAGCGATTGCTAGTAATATTGGTGGCAAACAGGCTCTTGAGACGGTTCAGCGCCTC
CTTCCAGTTCTCTGTCAAGCCCACGGACTCACCCCAGATCAAGTTGTAGCGATTGCTAGTAATGGGGGTG
GCAAACAGGCTCTTGAGACTGTTCAGCGCCTTCTACCAGTTCTCTGTCAAGCCCACGGCCTGACGCCCGA
GCAAGTGGTTGAGACC
